Addgene plasmid #109713: p3E-rab44
Purpose: Multisite gateway vector for 3' tagging with rab44
Depositing lab: Rob Parton. Depositing organization: University of Queensland, Institute for Molecular Bioscience. Publication: In vivo cell biological screening identifies an endocytic capture mechanism for T-tubule formation. Hall TE, Martel N, Ariotti N, Xiong Z, Lo HP, Ferguson C, Rae J, Lim YW, Parton RG. Nat Commun. 2020 Jul 24;11(1):3711. doi: 10.1038/s41467-020-17486-w. PubMed 32709891.
Backbone
  Vector backbone: pDONR p2R-p3
  Vector type: Zebrafish plasmids
Growth in bacteria
  Bacterial resistance: Kanamycin, 50 μg/mL
  Growth temperature: 37°C
  Growth strain: DH5alpha
  Copy number: High Copy
Gene/Insert
  Gene/Insert name: rab44
  Species: D. rerio (zebrafish)
  Entrez Gene: rab44 (a.k.a. si:ch211-10e8.3, zC10E8.3)
  Cloning method: Gateway Cloning
Terms and licenses: Academic/Nonprofit Terms; Industry Terms: Not Available to Industry
How to cite: p3E-rab44 was a gift from Rob Parton (Addgene plasmid # 109713 ; http://n2t.net/addgene:109713 ; RRID:Addgene_109713)
