[The description below was written by a language model from this plasmid's Addgene catalogue record and pLannotate feature annotations shown in this document.]
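Description:
p3E-rab44 is a 3' entry clone for MultiSite Gateway assembly, built by recombining the zebrafish (D. rerio) rab44 coding sequence into the pDONR P2R-P3 donor backbone. It is an 8,509 nt high-copy bacterial plasmid maintained through a ColE1/pUC-type origin and selected with kanamycin via the aph(3')-Ia gene. The rest of the annotated backbone is typical of pDONR vectors: rrnB T1 and T2 transcription terminators that insulate the cloning site from read-through, a T7 promoter adjacent to the recombination site, and short lacI and lacZα remnants with no functional role.

The insert lies between an attR2 site and a downstream site that the annotation software labels as attB3 overlapping an attL fragment, which is consistent with the attL3 site expected in a 3' entry clone. The roughly 5.9 kb between these sites carries no annotated gene. The only hit there is an 18 nt match called "K-Ras fragment", which most likely reflects a conserved small-GTPase motif in the Rab domain of rab44 rather than any human sequence. The plasmid has no eukaryotic promoter, and the feature tables annotate no polyadenylation signal or fluorescent tag, so it is not an expression construct on its own. In an LR reaction it is combined with a 5' entry clone (promoter), a middle entry clone (typically a tag or reporter) and a destination vector, placing rab44 at the 3' position so that it is fused downstream of the middle element. The associated work used such constructs for in vivo cell biological screening in zebrafish related to T-tubule formation. The depositor and sequencing-derived records are the same length and show the same features, differing only in their start coordinate.
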