Features (pLannotate 1.2.2; 11 found; start..end, strand, type, name):
    121..213     +  CDS            lacI (fragment): lac repressor; lacI; The lac repressor binds to the lac operator to inhibit transcription in E. coli. This inhibition can be relieved by adding lactose or isopropyl-β-D-thiogalactopyranoside (IPTG).
    268..295     -  terminator     rrnB T2 terminator: transcription terminator T2 from the E. coli rrnB gene
    427..470     +  terminator     rrnB T1 terminator: Escherichia coli rrnB; transcription terminator T1 from the E. coli rrnB gene
    517..553     -  CDS            lacZα (fragment): LacZα fragment of β-galactosidase; lacZ fragment
    624..747     -  protein_bind   attR2: mutant version of attR; recombination site for the Gateway® LR reaction LR Clonase™
   6216..6233    +  CDS            K-Ras (fragment): human small GTPase proto-oncoprotein
   6618..6638    -  protein_bind   attB3: mutant version of attB; core recombination site for the Gateway® BP reaction BP Clonase™
   6629..6714    -  protein_bind   attL1 (fragment): mutant version of attL; recombination site for the Gateway® LR reaction LR Clonase™
   6751..6769    -  promoter       T7 promoter: promoter for bacteriophage T7 RNA polymerase
   6903..7712    +  CDS            KanR: aminoglycoside phosphotransferase; aph(3')-Ia; confers resistance to kanamycin in bacteria or G418 (Geneticin®) in eukaryotes
   7859..8447    +  rep_origin     ori: high-copy-number ColE1/pMB1/pBR322/pUC origin of replication
>Addgene plasmid #109713 | p3E-rab44 | depositor full sequence | sequence record 206650 | Full Sequence
CTTTCCTGCGTTATCCCCTGATTCTGTGGATAACCGTATTACCGCCTTTGAGTGAGCTGATACCGCTCGC
CGCAGCCGAACGACCGAGCGCAGCGAGTCAGTGAGCGAGGAAGCGGAAGAGCGCCCAATACGCAAACCGC
CTCTCCCCGCGCGTTGGCCGATTCATTAATGCAGCTGGCACGACAGGTTTCCCGACTGGAAAGCGGGCAG
TGAGCGCAACGCAATTAATACGCGTACCGCTAGCCAGGAAGAGTTTGTAGAAACGCAAAAAGGCCATCCG
TCAGGATGGCCTTCTGCTTAGTTTGATGCCTGGCAGTTTATGGCGGGCGTCCTGCCCGCCACCCTCCGGG
CCGTTGCTTCACAACGTTCAAATCCGCTCCCGGCGGATTTGTCCTACTCAGGAGAGCGTTCACCGACAAA
CAACAGATAAAACGAAAGGCCCAGTCTTCCGACTGAGCCTTTCGTTTTATTTGATGCCTGGCAGTTCCCT
ACTCTCGCGTTAACGCTAGCATGGATGTTTTCCCAGTCACGACGTTGTAAAACGACGGCCAGTCTTAAGC
TCGGGCCCTGCAGCTCTAGAGCTCGAATTCTACAGGTCACTAATACCATCTAAGTAGTTGGTTCATAGTG
ACTGCATATGTTGTGTTTTACAGTATTATGTAGTCTGTTTTTTATGCAAAATCTAATTTAATATATTGAT
ATTTATATCATTTTACGTTTCTCGTTCAACTTTCTTGTACAAAGTGGGTCGACTGGAAGAAGGAGGAGAA
ACCAACTCAATTCCTGAACAAAGTGGCATCAGTGTCATTCCAAGCCCAGTTGTTCAGAGAAGAAAAATAG
GCTCAACTCGAAGACCTCTAAAAGGGAATAATGTGACTGCAGAGTCAGATGTGCTTCAAAAAGCCACTTT
AGCTGATGCAAAATTAGAAAAAGACAATGTATCTGAAAATACTGAGAGCCTTTCAGCTGTCACCGATTCT
AATCTTTTACTTCAACATCATGGCACTGAAGGAGCAGGAGAAACAGACTCAATTCCTAAACAAAGTGGCA
TCAGCATCATCCCTGGAGATCTTCAAAGAAAGGAGACAAACTTAGAGTCAAGTCCAGTTATTCAGAGAAG
AAAAATGGGCTCAACTCGAAGACCTCTCAAAGGAAATAAAGGACAAAGAAAAGGACGAGAGCTTCATGAT
GAAAATGAAACATTTAACAGTGAATTTTTGCTTGATGTACAGAAAGAAACATTCGGTTTGGAGGATGAAC
CCTGTCCAGATGAATCTACATTACAAAACATAAAAGATGGAGCTGAAGAACAGGAGAAGGAACTGTGTGT
GAAGAATGATGCTAGTCTTGTTGGAGAGTCTGAATCTGCTCTCATTCAGTCATCATACGGTTCAGATTTA
GCGTCTGGAGAAACCACTGCATTGAGTGTCTGTAACATCACAGAACCACAAACCCTCACAAAAACTCACG
AAGAGGCCTGGGAAATAGTTGGGGGTGTTGAAAGAGCAACAGTAGAAGAAGACACAGACTTGCAATCAAA
AACCGAGTCACAAAACCAAACATGTGCCTCAATTAGTGAAGCAGAAGAAAACATCCATGATGTAAATGTT
TTAGTCAGAGAAGCTGAAGTTACTGGAGAATCAGTTATATTGGATAGTAATGTGACTGCAGAGTCAGATG
TGATTCAAAAAGACACTTTAGCTGATGCAGAATTAGAAACATTGCAAGTTTCTGAAAATACAGAGGATGT
TTCTGCTGTGACTGATACTGATTTTCTAGTGCAACATCATGGCACTGAACGAGCAGAAGGGACAGACACA
ATTTCTGTACAAAGTGGCATCAACATCATTCCTAGAGAGTCTCACGGAGAAGAGGCGAACTCAAAGTCGA
GTCCAGTTGTTCAGAGGAGAAAAATGGGCTCAACTCGAAGACCTCTCAAAGGAAATAAAGGACAAAGAAA
AGGACAAGAGCTTGATGATGAAAAGGAAACATTTCACTGTGAATTTTTGCTTGATGTAGAAAAAGAAACA
TTTAGTTTGGAGAATGAACCCTGTCCAGATGAATCTACATTACAAAACATGAAAGATGGAGCTGAAGAAC
AGGAGAAGGAAATATGTCTGGAGAATGATGTTGGTCTTGTTGAAGAGTCTGAATCTGCTCTCATTCAGTC
ATATAGTTCAGATTTAGTGTCTGAAGAATCCACTGCATTGAGTGTCTGTAACATCACAGAATCACAAACC
CTCACAAAAATTCAAGAAGAGTCCTGGGAAATAGTTGGAGATGTTGAAAGAGAATCAGTAGATGGAGATA
CAGACTTACAATTAGAAACAGAGTCACAAAACCAAACATGTGACTCAACCAGTAAAGCAGAACAAAACAT
CCATGATGTAAATGTATTAGTCAGAGAAGCTGAAGGTATTGGGGAATCAGTTAAAGTGGACAGCAATGTG
ATTGCAGAGTCAGATGTGCTTCAAAAAGCCACTTTAGCTGATCCAAAATTGGAAACATTGCACGTATCTG
AAAATACTAAGGATGTTTCTGCTGTCACGGATTCTGATCTTCTAGTGCAACATGAACCAACTGTAGAAGC
AGGAGAAACAGACACGGTTCCTGAAAAAAGTGGAATCAGCATCATTCCTGGAGATTCTCACAACGAAGAG
GCAAACTCAAAGTCAAGTCCAGTTGTTCAGAGGAGAAAAATGGGCTCAACTCGAAGACCTCTCAAAGGAA
ATAAAGGACAAAGAAAAGGACGAGAGCTTCAAGATGAAAATGAGACACTTAATAATGAAATTAGGTTTGA
TGTAGAGAAAGAAACATTTGGTTTGGAGAATGAACCCTGTCCAGATGAATCTGCATTACAAAACATAAAA
GTTGGGGCTGAAGAACAGGAGAAGGAAATATGTGTGAAGAATGATGCTGGTGTTGTTGAAGAGTATGAAT
CTGATCTCATTCAGTCATTTTATGGTTCGGATTTAGTGTCTGAAGAATCCACTGCATTAAGTGTCTGCCA
CATCGAAGAAGCACAAACTCTCACAATTAGTCATGAACAATTTCAGAATAATCCTGGAGATGCAGAAAGA
GCAGCAGTAGTTGAAGATGCTGCCGATACTGAAGATACTTCAGAAACTGAAGCTACAGTTACAATGAAGA
GCACTACAAATACTGCATCACATGTTTTTCAAACGTCTCCTAGTTCAAGCACAGATGCATTTAATATATC
TACAAATGTCGAGGAAGATACTTCAGGAGACACAGACACAATTTTCAAGCAGAGTAACATCAACGTTGTT
CATGAAGATATTTATAGAGGGGAAGCTCACCCAAAGTTAAGTCCAGTTGTTCAGAAGAGAAAAATGGGCT
CAACTCGAAGACCTCTCAGGGGGAACAAAGGACAAAAAAAAGATAATGATGAAAAGGAAATCTCATTTCT
GGAAAATGAACCCAATCCAGATGAGCTTATATACACTGCAATGGGTATCAGTGATATTTCAGAAGCTCAA
ACCCACGTAAAAGTTCACGAAGAGTCCCAGGACAACCATGAAGTTGTTGAAAAAGCAACAGTAGGGGAAA
GCACACAATCACAAACAGAAAACAAAGTGAGTGTGTTAGTCAGAGAAGCTGAAGTTCCTGAAAATACAGT
TGTGATTAATACAACTGAGGAGTCGTATTTGTTTCAATACGTCTCTGATTCAAAACTGACCATATCTGAC
TATGAACATGAGGCTCCAGTAATTCCAAACATAATTTCCAAACAAAGTGACTTCAGCATTCCTGGAGATT
CTCACAAAGAAGAGGAAAACTCACAATTAAGTCCAGTTGTTCAAAAGAGAAAAATGGGCTCAACTCGAAG
ACCTCTCAAAGGGAATAAGGGGCAAGGAAAGCAGAGAGAAGAATCCAAGGTAAAGAATAGAGATAATGAG
GCAGGGTCAGAAGAGGAAAACACAGAAACACATTCAAAAGACCAGGAACAAAATGTGGCAAAAGACAATA
TGAATATAATAGATAATGTCAATGAAGAAAAAAAGGCAACAAAGGCATTGGATACATCCATGCAGGAACT
ATGTGAACAAGAGCAAAGATCAGATGTATCACAAACACATGCTGATACATCACAGGATGAAACCAGCTCA
CATTTATTGGACATCCCAGAAAGAACTGTAGATTTTGTTAGGGAGTCTACGAGTCAGCCTGATCTTGTTC
TGTCTGATGTGTTGCTTATGACAGAAGCTCAAACGTATTTGTCATCAGAAGATAATGTCATGGGTAACAG
TTCAATATCTATAACAGAGGTACATGAAATGCATGCAGACTCCAATACATCCAAGAGAAAAATGGGGTCA
ACTAGAAAGAGAGGAAAGAGGATGGTGAATGAAGAGGAAGAGGAAGCTGAAAATACAATTGGTTCTGGAG
CCACAAGTTCCAAGGAGACATTAACTCCTAAAAAATTAATTGCAGAATCTTCTGTACATAAACCACTGTT
TAGTTCATATGTTATTAACGAAGACCATGACAGTAAATCAGATGTGCAGACTGAGCTCTCAGATCAAGAT
TATCTAAATTCTACCATAAACACCGAACCAATGAAAGAAAGAGAAAGTTCTCCAGATGTTGTTGCTGAAA
TGGTTTCTGACTTTGCTTTGGGACATGTTGACACTGAAGTAGTTCCTGAGCAAAGGGTCATTCCTGAAGA
GCCACATAAAGATCAAGCAAACCTGAATCCAGTTGTTCAAAAACGAAAAATGGGGTCAACACGTAAAACT
CTTAGAGGGAACAAAGGGCAGAGAAAAGAGGAAGAATCGAAAGAAATTAATGAAGGAATGACACAGGATC
GGAGTAGAGAACTACATTTGGCAAGTGAAAGTAAACTTGGTGAAGAGGTTCAACAAAACCAATCTCTTAT
TAATATGACAAACAATAAAGAAGCTAAGAAACCGGAGGATGAATTGGATGAAATGCCTTCAGCATCAAGC
ATCTCTCAATTCACAGAAGCATCCTCAGAAACTCTCAGTTCCTCATATCTTAAATCAGAAAAGTTAGATT
CAAAAGATGAGAATGATTATCATGATACTTGTGAACATGAAAATGCCCATCAGATTTGCGCTGATGCTAC
CAAAAGTCTACAGTCGGAATCTGTTCCCATTGAGAGGAGAAGGAAGATGGGCTCGACCCGGAAAAATATT
GGAAGAGAAGGAAGAATGCAAAGAAAGCGAGATGGATATGAGGACACAGAAATCATAGACACAAATCTGC
AGATGTCTCACGACCCTGAAATGAGCTCATCAGGTATAACTGCAGAAGAACAAACAACTGAAGATTACTC
CAATCAGTCAGAGGATTCACTTCTTGGTGAAATACAGCGAATGCTAAAAACAACTTCTCAAAGTGCATCC
AATTTTGAATTGATTATTGATGAGCCGAAATCAAATTCACCAGAAGGCTCAGAAATCAGATCTCTTTCAC
CATCACAGAGCTTGACAACTCTAAATGATCCAAACTCTCCAGAAAGACGACGGCGAAAAATGGGTTCAAC
TCGCAAGAACCCTAAACGGCAGTTCAAAGCAGAAAGAGAAGATGAAGACAAAGTAGATCAGAAGACAGAG
TCAAACAAAGAAGAAATAACGGAGGGGTCGCTAGTGCATAATATCACAGAAGACCCTCCAAATAAAGAGT
ATCTTGATGTTCCCAGTGCACACACAAGCAGCCAGCAAGAAGAGAGCGATAGCCCTGTTGTTCAAGAAAG
TGCGTCACCATCAACTAAAAGGAAGTTTGGGTCCAGACGAGCTAATAAGGGCAAACTTGGTAGGCTTGAG
GCATCTGATGGTATGACTGAATCAGAAGATGGAGATCATAAACCAGATGGCTCTGCTGTTGAGGACAGAC
AGCACAGGGATGGTTCAATGGGTTGTGGTACGAGCGTCAGCTTACAACCAGAAAATCTGCCATTTTCCAG
AAATTATGAAGTTGCTCCAAAAGGCACTGGTGAAGAGATTCAAGTCAGAAAACAGGACAGAATGACGGTC
AATGTAAAGAACAGGGATTCTAAAGTGGTTCAGTTTAATGTGGTCATGGTGGGAAACAGCTGTGTTGGAA
AGACGTCCTTCATAAGACGTTTCCATGAAGGCCAGTTCACCGAGGATTACCGCTCCACTATTGGTGTTGA
CACTTTCGTACAGACTGTTGAGCTGCCCGACAGAACTGTTAAACTGCAGATATGGGACACAGCAGGTCAA
GAGAGGTTTCACAGCATCACCACGCAAGTTTTCCACAAGGCTGAGGGGCTTCTGCTCATGTATGAGATCA
CATGTTCAAAGAGTTTCATTTCTATACGAGATTGGATCTCTCAAGCCCGGGAAAGGGCTCAAGATGATGT
CGTCATGATGTTGCTCGGAAACAAGAATGATTCAGTTAATCGTGAAGTCCAGATTCAGGAAGGAGCAGAC
CTGGCCAGAGAGTATAACATACATTTCATGGAGTGCAGTGCTGCAAACGGGGCTAATGTGTCAGAATCTA
TGAGGACTCTTGCTGAGTTGTTAGTGCAGCGCAAGAGAAAAAGGGAGGAACACACAACGCTGAGAAGAGA
ACCACAACAGAAGAAATCTGGATGCTGTTAACCGCGGCAACTTTATTATACAAAGTTGGCATTATAAAAA
AGCATTGCTTATCAATTTGTTGCAACGAACAGGTCACTATCAGTCAAAATAAAATCATTATTTGGAGCTC
CATGGTAGCGTTAACGCGGCCGCGATATCCCCTATAGTGAGTCGTATTACATGGTCATAGCTGTTTCCTG
GCAGCTCTGGCCCGTGTCTCAAAATCTCTGATGTTACATTGCACAAGATAAAAATATATCATCATGAACA
ATAAAACTGTCTGCTTACATAAACAGTAATACAAGGGGTGTTATGAGCCATATTCAACGGGAAACGTCGA
GGCCGCGATTAAATTCCAACATGGATGCTGATTTATATGGGTATAAATGGGCTCGCGATAATGTCGGGCA
ATCAGGTGCGACAATCTATCGCTTGTATGGGAAGCCCGATGCGCCAGAGTTGTTTCTGAAACATGGCAAA
GGTAGCGTTGCCAATGATGTTACAGATGAGATGGTCAGACTAAACTGGCTGACGGAATTTATGCCTCTTC
CGACCATCAAGCATTTTATCCGTACTCCTGATGATGCATGGTTACTCACCACTGCGATCCCCGGAAAAAC
AGCATTCCAGGTATTAGAAGAATATCCTGATTCAGGTGAAAATATTGTTGATGCGCTGGCAGTGTTCCTG
CGCCGGTTGCATTCGATTCCTGTTTGTAATTGTCCTTTTAACAGCGATCGCGTATTTCGTCTCGCTCAGG
CGCAATCACGAATGAATAACGGTTTGGTTGATGCGAGTGATTTTGATGACGAGCGTAATGGCTGGCCTGT
TGAACAAGTCTGGAAAGAAATGCATAAACTTTTGCCATTCTCACCGGATTCAGTCGTCACTCATGGTGAT
TTCTCACTTGATAACCTTATTTTTGACGAGGGGAAATTAATAGGTTGTATTGATGTTGGACGAGTCGGAA
TCGCAGACCGATACCAGGATCTTGCCATCCTATGGAACTGCCTCGGTGAGTTTTCTCCTTCATTACAGAA
ACGGCTTTTTCAAAAATATGGTATTGATAATCCTGATATGAATAAATTGCAGTTTCATTTGATGCTCGAT
GAGTTTTTCTAATCAGAATTGGTTAATTGGTTGTAACACTGGCAGAGCATTACGCTGACTTGACGGGACG
GCGCAAGCTCATGACCAAAATCCCTTAACGTGAGTTACGCGTCGTTCCACTGAGCGTCAGACCCCGTAGA
AAAGATCAAAGGATCTTCTTGAGATCCTTTTTTTCTGCGCGTAATCTGCTGCTTGCAAACAAAAAAACCA
CCGCTACCAGCGGTGGTTTGTTTGCCGGATCAAGAGCTACCAACTCTTTTTCCGAAGGTAACTGGCTTCA
GCAGAGCGCAGATACCAAATACTGTCCTTCTAGTGTAGCCGTAGTTAGGCCACCACTTCAAGAACTCTGT
AGCACCGCCTACATACCTCGCTCTGCTAATCCTGTTACCAGTGGCTGCTGCCAGTGGCGATAAGTCGTGT
CTTACCGGGTTGGACTCAAGACGATAGTTACCGGATAAGGCGCAGCGGTCGGGCTGAACGGGGGGTTCGT
GCACACAGCCCAGCTTGGAGCGAACGACCTACACCGAACTGAGATACCTACAGCGTGAGCATTGAGAAAG
CGCCACGCTTCCCGAAGGGAGAAAGGCGGACAGGTATCCGGTAAGCGGCAGGGTCGGAACAGGAGAGCGC
ACGAGGGAGCTTCCAGGGGGAAACGCCTGGTATCTTTATAGTCCTGTCGGGTTTCGCCACCTCTGACTTG
AGCGTCGATTTTTGTGATGCTCGTCAGGGGGGCGGAGCCTATGGAAAAACGCCAGCAACGCGGCCTTTTT
ACGGTTCCTGGCCTTTTGCTGGCCTTTTGCTCACATGTT
