Features (pLannotate 1.2.2; 12 found; start..end, strand, type, name):
      1..124     -  protein_bind   attR2: mutant version of attR; recombination site for the Gateway® LR reaction LR Clonase™
   5593..5610    +  CDS            K-Ras (fragment): human small GTPase proto-oncoprotein
   5995..6015    -  protein_bind   attB3: mutant version of attB; core recombination site for the Gateway® BP reaction BP Clonase™
   6006..6091    -  protein_bind   attL1 (fragment): mutant version of attL; recombination site for the Gateway® LR reaction LR Clonase™
   6128..6146    -  promoter       T7 promoter: promoter for bacteriophage T7 RNA polymerase
   6280..7089    +  CDS            KanR: aminoglycoside phosphotransferase; aph(3')-Ia; confers resistance to kanamycin in bacteria or G418 (Geneticin®) in eukaryotes
   7236..7824    +  rep_origin     ori: high-copy-number ColE1/pMB1/pBR322/pUC origin of replication
   8007..8099    +  CDS            lacI (fragment): lac repressor; lacI; The lac repressor binds to the lac operator to inhibit transcription in E. coli. This inhibition can be relieved by adding lactose or isopropyl-β-D-thiogalactopyranoside (IPTG).
   8154..8181    -  terminator     rrnB T2 terminator: transcription terminator T2 from the E. coli rrnB gene
   8313..8356    +  terminator     rrnB T1 terminator: Escherichia coli rrnB; transcription terminator T1 from the E. coli rrnB gene
   8403..8439    -  CDS            lacZα (fragment): LacZα fragment of β-galactosidase; lacZ fragment
   8477..8506    -  protein_bind   attP2 (fragment): mutant version of attP; recombination site for the Gateway® BP reaction BP Clonase™
>Addgene plasmid #109713 | p3E-rab44 | addgene full sequence | sequence record 223992 | Addgene NGS Result
CATAGTGACTGCATATGTTGTGTTTTACAGTATTATGTAGTCTGTTTTTTATGCAAAATCTAATTTAATA
TATTGATATTTATATCATTTTACGTTTCTCGTTCAACTTTCTTGTACAAAGTGGGTCGACTGGAAGAAGG
AGGAGAAACCAACTCAATTCCTGAACAAAGTGGCATCAGTGTCATTCCAAGCCCAGTTGTTCAGAGAAGA
AAAATAGGCTCAACTCGAAGACCTCTAAAAGGGAATAATGTGACTGCAGAGTCAGATGTGCTTCAAAAAG
CCACTTTAGCTGATGCAAAATTAGAAAAAGACAATGTATCTGAAAATACTGAGAGCCTTTCAGCTGTCAC
CGATTCTAATCTTTTACTTCAACATCATGGCACTGAAGGAGCAGGAGAAACAGACTCAATTCCTAAACAA
AGTGGCATCAGCATCATCCCTGGAGATCTTCAAAGAAAGGAGACAAACTTAGAGTCAAGTCCAGTTATTC
AGAGAAGAAAAATGGGCTCAACTCGAAGACCTCTCAAAGGAAATAAAGGACAAAGAAAAGGACGAGAGCT
TCATGATGAAAATGAAACATTTAACAGTGAATTTTTGCTTGATGTACAGAAAGAAACATTCGGTTTGGAG
GATGAACCCTGTCCAGATGAATCTACATTACAAAACATAAAAGATGGAGCTGAAGAACAGGAGAAGGAAC
TGTGTGTGAAGAATGATGCTAGTCTTGTTGGAGAGTCTGAATCTGCTCTCATTCAGTCATCATACGGTTC
AGATTTAGCGTCTGGAGAAACCACTGCATTGAGTGTCTGTAACATCACAGAACCACAAACCCTCACAAAA
ACTCACGAAGAGGCCTGGGAAATAGTTGGGGGTGTTGAAAGAGCAACAGTAGAAGAAGACACAGACTTGC
AATCAAAAACCGAGTCACAAAACCAAACATGTGCCTCAATTAGTGAAGCAGAAGAAAACATCCATGATGT
AAATGTTTTAGTCAGAGAAGCTGAAGTTACTGGAGAATCAGTTATATTGGATAGTAATGTGACTGCAGAG
TCAGATGTGATTCAAAAAGACACTTTAGCTGATGCAGAATTAGAAACATTGCAAGTTTCTGAAAATACAG
AGGATGTTTCTGCTGTGACTGATACTGATTTTCTAGTGCAACATCATGGCACTGAACGAGCAGAAGGGAC
AGACACAATTTCTGTACAAAGTGGCATCAACATCATTCCTAGAGAGTCTCACGGAGAAGAGGCGAACTCA
AAGTCGAGTCCAGTTGTTCAGAGGAGAAAAATGGGCTCAACTCGAAGACCTCTCAAAGGAAATAAAGGAC
AAAGAAAAGGACAAGAGCTTGATGATGAAAAGGAAACATTTCACTGTGAATTTTTGCTTGATGTAGAAAA
AGAAACATTTAGTTTGGAGAATGAACCCTGTCCAGATGAATCTACATTACAAAACATGAAAGATGGAGCT
GAAGAACAGGAGAAGGAAATATGTCTGGAGAATGATGTTGGTCTTGTTGAAGAGTCTGAATCTGCTCTCA
TTCAGTCATATAGTTCAGATTTAGTGTCTGAAGAATCCACTGCATTGAGTGTCTGTAACATCACAGAATC
ACAAACCCTCACAAAAATTCAAGAAGAGTCCTGGGAAATAGTTGGAGATGTTGAAAGAGAATCAGTAGAT
GGAGATACAGACTTACAATTAGAAACAGAGTCACAAAACCAAACATGTGACTCAACCAGTAAAGCAGAAC
AAAACATCCATGATGTAAATGTATTAGTCAGAGAAGCTGAAGGTATTGGGGAATCAGTTAAAGTGGACAG
CAATGTGATTGCAGAGTCAGATGTGCTTCAAAAAGCCACTTTAGCTGATCCAAAATTGGAAACATTGCAC
GTATCTGAAAATACTAAGGATGTTTCTGCTGTCACGGATTCTGATCTTCTAGTGCAACATGAACCAACTG
TAGAAGCAGGAGAAACAGACACGGTTCCTGAAAAAAGTGGAATCAGCATCATTCCTGGAGATTCTCACAA
CGAAGAGGCAAACTCAAAGTCAAGTCCAGTTGTTCAGAGGAGAAAAATGGGCTCAACTCGAAGACCTCTC
AAAGGAAATAAAGGACAAAGAAAAGGACGAGAGCTTCAAGATGAAAATGAGACACTTAATAATGAAATTA
GGTTTGATGTAGAGAAAGAAACATTTGGTTTGGAGAATGAACCCTGTCCAGATGAATCTGCATTACAAAA
CATAAAAGTTGGGGCTGAAGAACAGGAGAAGGAAATATGTGTGAAGAATGATGCTGGTGTTGTTGAAGAG
TATGAATCTGATCTCATTCAGTCATTTTATGGTTCGGATTTAGTGTCTGAAGAATCCACTGCATTAAGTG
TCTGCCACATCGAAGAAGCACAAACTCTCACAATTAGTCATGAACAATTTCAGAATAATCCTGGAGATGC
AGAAAGAGCAGCAGTAGTTGAAGATGCTGCCGATACTGAAGATACTTCAGAAACTGAAGCTACAGTTACA
ATGAAGAGCACTACAAATACTGCATCACATGTTTTTCAAACGTCTCCTAGTTCAAGCACAGATGCATTTA
ATATATCTACAAATGTCGAGGAAGATACTTCAGGAGACACAGACACAATTTTCAAGCAGAGTAACATCAA
CGTTGTTCATGAAGATATTTATAGAGGGGAAGCTCACCCAAAGTTAAGTCCAGTTGTTCAGAAGAGAAAA
ATGGGCTCAACTCGAAGACCTCTCAGGGGGAACAAAGGACAAAAAAAAGATAATGATGAAAAGGAAATCT
CATTTCTGGAAAATGAACCCAATCCAGATGAGCTTATATACACTGCAATGGGTATCAGTGATATTTCAGA
AGCTCAAACCCACGTAAAAGTTCACGAAGAGTCCCAGGACAACCATGAAGTTGTTGAAAAAGCAACAGTA
GGGGAAAGCACACAATCACAAACAGAAAACAAAGTGAGTGTGTTAGTCAGAGAAGCTGAAGTTCCTGAAA
ATACAGTTGTGATTAATACAACTGAGGAGTCGTATTTGTTTCAATACGTCTCTGATTCAAAACTGACCAT
ATCTGACTATGAACATGAGGCTCCAGTAATTCCAAACATAATTTCCAAACAAAGTGACTTCAGCATTCCT
GGAGATTCTCACAAAGAAGAGGAAAACTCACAATTAAGTCCAGTTGTTCAAAAGAGAAAAATGGGCTCAA
CTCGAAGACCTCTCAAAGGGAATAAGGGGCAAGGAAAGCAGAGAGAAGAATCCAAGGTAAAGAATAGAGA
TAATGAGGCAGGGTCAGAAGAGGAAAACACAGAAACACATTCAAAAGACCAGGAACAAAATGTGGCAAAA
GACAATATGAATATAATAGATAATGTCAATGAAGAAAAAAAGGCAACAAAGGCATTGGATACATCCATGC
AGGAACTATGTGAACAAGAGCAAAGATCAGATGTATCACAAACACATGCTGATACATCACAGGATGAAAC
CAGCTCACATTTATTGGACATCCCAGAAAGAACTGTAGATTTTGTTAGGGAGTCTACGAGTCAGCCTGAT
CTTGTTCTGTCTGATGTGTTGCTTATGACAGAAGCTCAAACGTATTTGTCATCAGAAGATAATGTCATGG
GTAACAGTTCAATATCTATAACAGAGGTACATGAAATGCATGCAGACTCCAATACATCCAAGAGAAAAAT
GGGGTCAACTAGAAAGAGAGGAAAGAGGATGGTGAATGAAGAGGAAGAGGAAGCTGAAAATACAATTGGT
TCTGGAGCCACAAGTTCCAAGGAGACATTAACTCCTAAAAAATTAATTGCAGAATCTTCTGTACATAAAC
CACTGTTTAGTTCATATGTTATTAACGAAGACCATGACAGTAAATCAGATGTGCAGACTGAGCTCTCAGA
TCAAGATTATCTAAATTCTACCATAAACACCGAACCAATGAAAGAAAGAGAAAGTTCTCCAGATGTTGTT
GCTGAAATGGTTTCTGACTTTGCTTTGGGACATGTTGACACTGAAGTAGTTCCTGAGCAAAGGGTCATTC
CTGAAGAGCCACATAAAGATCAAGCAAACCTGAATCCAGTTGTTCAAAAACGAAAAATGGGGTCAACACG
TAAAACTCTTAGAGGGAACAAAGGGCAGAGAAAAGAGGAAGAATCGAAAGAAATTAATGAAGGAATGACA
CAGGATCGGAGTAGAGAACTACATTTGGCAAGTGAAAGTAAACTTGGTGAAGAGGTTCAACAAAACCAAT
CTCTTATTAATATGACAAACAATAAAGAAGCTAAGAAACCGGAGGATGAATTGGATGAAATGCCTTCAGC
ATCAAGCATCTCTCAATTCACAGAAGCATCCTCAGAAACTCTCAGTTCCTCATATCTTAAATCAGAAAAG
TTAGATTCAAAAGATGAGAATGATTATCATGATACTTGTGAACATGAAAATGCCCATCAGATTTGCGCTG
ATGCTACCAAAAGTCTACAGTCGGAATCTGTTCCCATTGAGAGGAGAAGGAAGATGGGCTCGACCCGGAA
AAATATTGGAAGAGAAGGAAGAATGCAAAGAAAGCGAGATGGATATGAGGACACAGAAATCATAGACACA
AATCTGCAGATGTCTCACGACCCTGAAATGAGCTCATCAGGTATAACTGCAGAAGAACAAACAACTGAAG
ATTACTCCAATCAGTCAGAGGATTCACTTCTTGGTGAAATACAGCGAATGCTAAAAACAACTTCTCAAAG
TGCATCCAATTTTGAATTGATTATTGATGAGCCGAAATCAAATTCACCAGAAGGCTCAGAAATCAGATCT
CTTTCACCATCACAGAGCTTGACAACTCTAAATGATCCAAACTCTCCAGAAAGACGACGGCGAAAAATGG
GTTCAACTCGCAAGAACCCTAAACGGCAGTTCAAAGCAGAAAGAGAAGATGAAGACAAAGTAGATCAGAA
GACAGAGTCAAACAAAGAAGAAATAACGGAGGGGTCGCTAGTGCATAATATCACAGAAGACCCTCCAAAT
AAAGAGTATCTTGATGTTCCCAGTGCACACACAAGCAGCCAGCAAGAAGAGAGCGATAGCCCTGTTGTTC
AAGAAAGTGCGTCACCATCAACTAAAAGGAAGTTTGGGTCCAGACGAGCTAATAAGGGCAAACTTGGTAG
GCTTGAGGCATCTGATGGTATGACTGAATCAGAAGATGGAGATCATAAACCAGATGGCTCTGCTGTTGAG
GACAGACAGCACAGGGATGGTTCAATGGGTTGTGGTACGAGCGTCAGCTTACAACCAGAAAATCTGCCAT
TTTCCAGAAATTATGAAGTTGCTCCAAAAGGCACTGGTGAAGAGATTCAAGTCAGAAAACAGGACAGAAT
GACGGTCAATGTAAAGAACAGGGATTCTAAAGTGGTTCAGTTTAATGTGGTCATGGTGGGAAACAGCTGT
GTTGGAAAGACGTCCTTCATAAGACGTTTCCATGAAGGCCAGTTCACCGAGGATTACCGCTCCACTATTG
GTGTTGACACTTTCGTACAGACTGTTGAGCTGCCCGACAGAACTGTTAAACTGCAGATATGGGACACAGC
AGGTCAAGAGAGGTTTCACAGCATCACCACGCAAGTTTTCCACAAGGCTGAGGGGCTTCTGCTCATGTAT
GAGATCACATGTTCAAAGAGTTTCATTTCTATACGAGATTGGATCTCTCAAGCCCGGGAAAGGGCTCAAG
ATGATGTCGTCATGATGTTGCTCGGAAACAAGAATGATTCAGTTAATCGTGAAGTCCAGATTCAGGAAGG
AGCAGACCTGGCCAGAGAGTATAACATACATTTCATGGAGTGCAGTGCTGCAAACGGGGCTAATGTGTCA
GAATCTATGAGGACTCTTGCTGAGTTGTTAGTGCAGCGCAAGAGAAAAAGGGAGGAACACACAACGCTGA
GAAGAGAACCACAACAGAAGAAATCTGGATGCTGTTAACCGCGGCAACTTTATTATACAAAGTTGGCATT
ATAAAAAAGCATTGCTTATCAATTTGTTGCAACGAACAGGTCACTATCAGTCAAAATAAAATCATTATTT
GGAGCTCCATGGTAGCGTTAACGCGGCCGCGATATCCCCTATAGTGAGTCGTATTACATGGTCATAGCTG
TTTCCTGGCAGCTCTGGCCCGTGTCTCAAAATCTCTGATGTTACATTGCACAAGATAAAAATATATCATC
ATGAACAATAAAACTGTCTGCTTACATAAACAGTAATACAAGGGGTGTTATGAGCCATATTCAACGGGAA
ACGTCGAGGCCGCGATTAAATTCCAACATGGATGCTGATTTATATGGGTATAAATGGGCTCGCGATAATG
TCGGGCAATCAGGTGCGACAATCTATCGCTTGTATGGGAAGCCCGATGCGCCAGAGTTGTTTCTGAAACA
TGGCAAAGGTAGCGTTGCCAATGATGTTACAGATGAGATGGTCAGACTAAACTGGCTGACGGAATTTATG
CCTCTTCCGACCATCAAGCATTTTATCCGTACTCCTGATGATGCATGGTTACTCACCACTGCGATCCCCG
GAAAAACAGCATTCCAGGTATTAGAAGAATATCCTGATTCAGGTGAAAATATTGTTGATGCGCTGGCAGT
GTTCCTGCGCCGGTTGCATTCGATTCCTGTTTGTAATTGTCCTTTTAACAGCGATCGCGTATTTCGTCTC
GCTCAGGCGCAATCACGAATGAATAACGGTTTGGTTGATGCGAGTGATTTTGATGACGAGCGTAATGGCT
GGCCTGTTGAACAAGTCTGGAAAGAAATGCATAAACTTTTGCCATTCTCACCGGATTCAGTCGTCACTCA
TGGTGATTTCTCACTTGATAACCTTATTTTTGACGAGGGGAAATTAATAGGTTGTATTGATGTTGGACGA
GTCGGAATCGCAGACCGATACCAGGATCTTGCCATCCTATGGAACTGCCTCGGTGAGTTTTCTCCTTCAT
TACAGAAACGGCTTTTTCAAAAATATGGTATTGATAATCCTGATATGAATAAATTGCAGTTTCATTTGAT
GCTCGATGAGTTTTTCTAATCAGAATTGGTTAATTGGTTGTAACACTGGCAGAGCATTACGCTGACTTGA
CGGGACGGCGCAAGCTCATGACCAAAATCCCTTAACGTGAGTTACGCGTCGTTCCACTGAGCGTCAGACC
CCGTAGAAAAGATCAAAGGATCTTCTTGAGATCCTTTTTTTCTGCGCGTAATCTGCTGCTTGCAAACAAA
AAAACCACCGCTACCAGCGGTGGTTTGTTTGCCGGATCAAGAGCTACCAACTCTTTTTCCGAAGGTAACT
GGCTTCAGCAGAGCGCAGATACCAAATACTGTTCTTCTAGTGTAGCCGTAGTTAGGCCACCACTTCAAGA
ACTCTGTAGCACCGCCTACATACCTCGCTCTGCTAATCCTGTTACCAGTGGCTGCTGCCAGTGGCGATAA
GTCGTGTCTTACCGGGTTGGACTCAAGACGATAGTTACCGGATAAGGCGCAGCGGTCGGGCTGAACGGGG
GGTTCGTGCACACAGCCCAGCTTGGAGCGAACGACCTACACCGAACTGAGATACCTACAGCGTGAGCTAT
GAGAAAGCGCCACGCTTCCCGAAGGGAGAAAGGCGGACAGGTATCCGGTAAGCGGCAGGGTCGGAACAGG
AGAGCGCACGAGGGAGCTTCCAGGGGGAAACGCCTGGTATCTTTATAGTCCTGTCGGGTTTCGCCACCTC
TGACTTGAGCGTCGATTTTTGTGATGCTCGTCAGGGGGGCGGAGCCTATGGAAAAACGCCAGCAACGCGG
CCTTTTTACGGTTCCTGGCCTTTTGCTGGCCTTTTGCTCACATGTTCTTTCCTGCGTTATCCCCTGATTC
TGTGGATAACCGTATTACCGCCTTTGAGTGAGCTGATACCGCTCGCCGCAGCCGAACGACCGAGCGCAGC
GAGTCAGTGAGCGAGGAAGCGGAAGAGCGCCCAATACGCAAACCGCCTCTCCCCGCGCGTTGGCCGATTC
ATTAATGCAGCTGGCACGACAGGTTTCCCGACTGGAAAGCGGGCAGTGAGCGCAACGCAATTAATACGCG
TACCGCTAGCCAGGAAGAGTTTGTAGAAACGCAAAAAGGCCATCCGTCAGGATGGCCTTCTGCTTAGTTT
GATGCCTGGCAGTTTATGGCGGGCGTCCTGCCCGCCACCCTCCGGGCCGTTGCTTCACAACGTTCAAATC
CGCTCCCGGCGGATTTGTCCTACTCAGGAGAGCGTTCACCGACAAACAACAGATAAAACGAAAGGCCCAG
TCTTCCGACTGAGCCTTTCGTTTTATTTGATGCCTGGCAGTTCCCTACTCTCGCGTTAACGCTAGCATGG
ATGTTTTCCCAGTCACGACGTTGTAAAACGACGGCCAGTCTTAAGCTCGGGCCCTGCAGCTCTAGAGCTC
GAATTCTACAGGTCACTAATACCATCTAAGTAGTTGGTT
